>Addgene plasmid #172610 | pTRIPZ-TIR1-HA | addgene full sequence | sequence record 340211 | Addgene NGS Result
TGGAAGGGCTAATTCACTCCCAAAGAAGACAAGATATCCTTGATCTGTGGATCTACCACACACAAGGCTA
CTTCCCTGATTAGCAGAACTACACACCAGGGCCAGGGGTCAGATATCCACTGACCTTTGGATGGTGCTAC
AAGCTAGTACCAGTTGAGCCAGATAAGGTAGAAGAGGCCAATAAAGGAGAGAACACCAGCTTGTTACACC
CTGTGAGCCTGCATGGGATGGATGACCCGGAGAGAGAAGTGTTAGAGTGGAGGTTTGACAGCCGCCTAGC
ATTTCATCACGTGGCCCGAGAGCTGCATCCGGAGTACTTCAAGAACTGCTGATATCGAGCTTGCTACAAG
GGACTTTCCGCTGGGGACTTTCCAGGGAGGCGTGGCCTGGGCGGGACTGGGGAGTGGCGAGCCCTCAGAT
CCTGCATATAAGCAGCTGCTTTTTGCCTGTACTGGGTCTCTCTGGTTAGACCAGATCTGAGCCTGGGAGC
TCTCTGGCTAACTAGGGAACCCACTGCTTAAGCCTCAATAAAGCTTGCCTTGAGTGCTTCAAGTAGTGTG
TGCCCGTCTGTTGTGTGACTCTGGTAACTAGAGATCCCTCAGACCCTTTTAGTCAGTGTGGAAAATCTCT
AGCAGTGGCGCCCGAACAGGGACTTGAAAGCGAAAGGGAAACCAGAGGAGCTCTCTCGACGCAGGACTCG
GCTTGCTGAAGCGCGCACGGCAAGAGGCGAGGGGCGGCGACTGGTGAGTACGCCAAAAATTTTGACTAGC
GGAGGCTAGAAGGAGAGAGATGGGTGCGAGAGCGTCAGTATTAAGCGGGGGAGAATTAGATCGCGATGGG
AAAAAATTCGGTTAAGGCCAGGGGGAAAGAAAAAATATAAATTAAAACATATAGTATGGGCAAGCAGGGA
GCTAGAACGATTCGCAGTTAATCCTGGCCTGTTAGAAACATCAGAAGGCTGTAGACAAATACTGGGACAG
CTACAACCATCCCTTCAGACAGGATCAGAAGAACTTAGATCATTATATAATACAGTAGCAACCCTCTATT
GTGTGCATCAAAGGATAGAGATAAAAGACACCAAGGAAGCTTTAGACAAGATAGAGGAAGAGCAAAACAA
AAGTAAGACCACCGCACAGCAAGCGGCCGGCCGCTGATCTTCAGACCTGGAGGAGGAGATATGAGGGACA
ATTGGAGAAGTGAATTATATAAATATAAAGTAGTAAAAATTGAACCATTAGGAGTAGCACCCACCAAGGC
AAAGAGAAGAGTGGTGCAGAGAGAAAAAAGAGCAGTGGGAATAGGAGCTTTGTTCCTTGGGTTCTTGGGA
GCAGCAGGAAGCACTATGGGCGCAGCGTCAATGACGCTGACGGTACAGGCCAGACAATTATTGTCTGGTA
TAGTGCAGCAGCAGAACAATTTGCTGAGGGCTATTGAGGCGCAACAGCATCTGTTGCAACTCACAGTCTG
GGGCATCAAGCAGCTCCAGGCAAGAATCCTGGCTGTGGAAAGATACCTAAAGGATCAACAGCTCCTGGGG
ATTTGGGGTTGCTCTGGAAAACTCATTTGCACCACTGCTGTGCCTTGGAATGCTAGTTGGAGTAATAAAT
CTCTGGAACAGATTTGGAATCACACGACCTGGATGGAGTGGGACAGAGAAATTAACAATTACACAAGCTT
AATACACTCCTTAATTGAAGAATCGCAAAACCAGCAAGAAAAGAATGAACAAGAATTATTGGAATTAGAT
AAATGGGCAAGTTTGTGGAATTGGTTTAACATAACAAATTGGCTGTGGTATATAAAATTATTCATAATGA
TAGTAGGAGGCTTGGTAGGTTTAAGAATAGTTTTTGCTGTACTTTCTATAGTGAATAGAGTTAGGCAGGG
ATATTCACCATTATCGTTTCAGACCCACCTCCCAACCCCGAGGGGACCCGACAGGCCCGAAGGAATAGAA
GAAGAAGGTGGAGAGAGAGACAGAGACAGATCCATTCGATTAGTGAACGGATCGGCACTGCGTGCGCCAA
TTCTGCAGACAAATGGCAGTATTCATCCACAATTTTAAAAGAAAAGGGGGGATTGGGGGGTACAGTGCAG
GGGAAAGAATAGTAGACATAATAGCAACAGACATACAAACTAAAGAATTACAAAAACAAATTACAAAAAT
TCAAAATTTTCGGGTTTATTACAGGGACAGCAGAGATCCAGTTTGGTTAGTACCGGGCCCGCTCTAGTCC
GGAATCAGTCCTGCTCCTCGGCCACGAAGTGCACGCAGTTGCCGGCCGGGTCGCGCAGGGCGAACTCCCG
CCCCCACGGCTGCTCGCCGATCTCGGTCATGGCCGGCCCGGAGGCGTCCCGGAAGTTCGTGGACACGACC
TCCGACCACTCGGCGTACAGCTCGTCCAGGCCGCGCACCCACACCCAGGCCAGGGTGTTGTCCGGCACCA
CCTGGTCCTGGACCGCGCTGATGAACAGGGTCACGTCGTCCCGGACCACACCGGCGAAGTCGTCCTCCAC
GAAGTCCCGGGAGAACCCGAGCCGGTCGGTCCAGAACTCGACCGCTCCGGCGACGTCGCGCGCGGTGAGC
ACCGGAACGGCACTGGTCAACTTGGCCATGGTGGCCCTCCTATAGTGAGTCGTATTATACTATGCCGATA
TACTATGCCGATGATTAATTGTCAACACGTGCTGCAGGTCCGAGGTTCTAGACGAGTTTACTCCCTATCA
GTGATAGAGAACGATGTCGAGTTTACTCCCTATCAGTGATAGAGAACGTATGTCGAGTTTACTCCCTATC
AGTGATAGAGAACGTATGTCGAGTTTACTCCCTATCAGTGATAGAGAACGTATGTCGAGTTTATCCCTAT
CAGTGATAGAGAACGTATGTCGAGTTTACTCCCTATCAGTGATAGAGAACGTATGTCGAGGTAGGCGTGT
ACGGTGGGAGGCCTATATAAGCAGAGCTCGTTTAGTGAACCGTCAGATCGCACCGGTGCCACCATGACAT
ACTTTCCTGAAGAGGTCGTCGAACACATTTTTAGCTTCCTGCCTGCACAGAGAGATAGAAACACAGTGAG
CCTGGTCTGCAAAGTGTGGTACGAGATCGAACGCCTGAGCCGGAGAGGAGTGTTCGTCGGCAACTGCTAT
GCTGTGAGAGCAGGCAGGGTCGCCGCTAGGTTTCCAAATGTGCGCGCACTGACCGTCAAGGGGAAACCCC
ACTTCGCCGACTTTAACCTGGTGCCCCCTGATTGGGGAGGATACGCCGGCCCTTGGATCGAGGCAGCCGC
TCGCGGCTGTCATGGACTGGAGGAACTGCGCATGAAGCGAATGGTGGTCTCTGACGAAAGTCTGGAGCTG
CTGGCTCGGAGCTTCCCTAGGTTTCGCGCACTGGTGCTGATTTCTTGCGAAGGCTTCAGCACCGATGGAC
TGGCAGCCGTGGCCTCCCACTGTAAGCTGCTGCGGGAGCTGGACCTCCAGGAGAATGAAGTGGAGGATAG
AGGCCCCAGATGGCTGTCTTGCTTCCCAGACTCATGTACCAGCCTGGTGTCCCTGAACTTTGCCTGCATC
AAAGGCGAAGTGAATGCTGGGTCCCTGGAGCGGCTGGTCTCAAGAAGCCCCAACCTGAGGTCTCTGCGGC
TGAACCGGAGCGTGAGCGTGGACACTCTGGCTAAGATTCTGCTGAGAACCCCTAACCTGGAGGATCTGGG
AACCGGCAATCTGACAGACGATTTCCAGACAGAATCCTACTTTAAACTGACTTCTGCCCTGGAGAAGTGT
AAAATGCTGAGGAGTCTGTCAGGATTCTGGGATGCTTCACCCGTGTGCCTGAGCTTTATCTACCCTCTGT
GTGCACAGCTGACAGGCCTGAACCTGAGCTATGCACCAACCCTGGACGCCAGTGATCTGACAAAGATGAT
CTCACGCTGCGTGAAACTCCAGCGACTGTGGGTGCTGGACTGTATTTCCGATAAGGGGCTCCAGGTGGTC
GCCAGCTCCTGCAAGGACCTCCAGGAGCTGAGAGTGTTCCCATCTGATTTTTACGTGGCCGGATATAGTG
CTGTCACTGAGGAAGGCCTGGTGGCAGTCTCACTGGGATGCCCAAAGCTGAACAGCCTGCTGTATTTCTG
TCATCAGATGACTAATGCTGCACTGGTGACCGTCGCCAAGAACTGCCCTAATTTCACCCGATTTCGGCTG
TGTATTCTGGAACCAGGCAAACCCGACGTGGTCACATCCCAGCCACTGGATGAAGGGTTTGGAGCTATCG
TGAGAGAGTGCAAGGGACTCCAGAGGCTGAGCATTTCCGGCCTGCTGACAGACAAAGTGTTCATGTACAT
CGGCAAGTATGCTAAGCAGCTGGAGATGCTGAGCATTGCATTTGCCGGAGACTCCGATAAGGGCATGATG
CACGTGATGAACGGGTGTAAGAATCTGCGAAAACTGGAAATCCGGGACAGCCCTTTCGGGGATGCCGCTC
TGCTGGGAAACTTTGCCAGATACGAGACAATGAGGAGCCTGTGGATGTCTAGTTGCAATGTGACTCTGAA
GGGCTGTCAGGTCCTGGCTAGTAAAATGCCTATGCTGAACGTGGAAGTCATTAATGAGCGGGACGGGTCT
AACGAAATGGAGGAAAATCATGGCGACCTGCCAAAGGTGGAGAAACTGTATGTGTATCGGACCACCGCAG
GGGCAAGAGATGATGCTCCCAACTTTGTGAAGATTCTGTACCCCTACGACGTGCCCGACTACGCCTGACT
CGAGAAGGTATATTGCTGTTGACAGTGAGCGATCTCGCTTGGGCGAGAGTAAGTAGTGAAGCCACAGATG
TACTTACTCTCGCCCAAGCGAGAGTGCCTACTGCCTCGGAATTCAAGGGGCTACTTTAGGAGCAATTATC
TTGTTTACTAAAACTGAATACCTTGCTATCTCTTTGATACATTTTTACAAAGCTGAATTAAAATGGTATA
AATTAAATCACTTTTTTCAATTGGAAGACTAATGCGGCCGGCCATTACTCCGTCTCGTGTCTTGTTGCAT
ATGTCTGCTGGTTTGTTTGATGTTGTTTGCGGGCGGGCCCTATAGTGAGTCGTATTACCTAGGACGCGTG
GCCTCCGCGCCGGGTTTTGGCGCCTCCCGCGGGCGCCCCCCTCCTCACGGCGAGCGCTGCCACGTCAGAC
GAAGGGCGCAGCGAGCGTCCTGATCCTTCCGCCCGGACGCTCAGGACAGCGGCCCGCTGCTCATAAGACT
CGGCCTTAGAACCCCAGTATCAGCAGAAGGACATTTTAGGACGGGACTTGGGTGACTCTAGGGCACTGGT
TTTCTTTCCAGAGAGCGGAACAGGCGAGGAAAAGTAGTCCCTTCTCGGCGATTCTGCGGAGGGATCTCCG
TGGGGCGGTGAACGCCGATGATTATATAAGGACGCGCCGGGTGTGGCACAGCTAGTTCCGTCGCAGCCGG
GATTTGGGTCGCGGTTCTTGTTTGTGGATCGCTGTGATCGTCACTTGGTGAGTAGCGGGCTGCTGGGCTG
GCCGGGGCTTTCGTGGCCGCCGGGCCGCTCGGTGGGACGGAAGCGTGTGGAGAGACCGCCAAGGGCTGTA
GTCTGGGTCCGCGAGCAAGGTTGCCCTGAACTGGGGGTTGGGGGGAGCGCAGCAAAATGGCGGCTGTTCC
CGAGTCTTGAATGGAAGACGCTTGTGAGGCGGGCTGTGAGGTCGTTGAAACAAGGTGGGGGGCATGGTGG
GCGGCAAGAACCCAAGGTCTTGAGGCCTTCGCTAATGCGGGAAAGCTCTTATTCGGGTGAGATGGGCTGG
GGCACCATCTGGGGACCCTGACGTGAAGTTTGTCACTGACTGGAGAACTCGGTTTGTCGTCTGTTGCGGG
GGCGGCAGTTATGGCGGTGCCGTTGGGCAGTGCACCCGTACCTTTGGGAGCGCGCGCCCTCGTCGTGTCG
TGACGTCACCCGTTCTGTTGGCTTATAATGCAGGGTGGGGCCACCTGCCGGTAGGTGTGCGGTAGGCTTT
TCTCCGTCGCAGGACGCAGGGTTCGGGCCTAGGGTAGGCTCTCCTGAATCGACAGGCGCCGGACCTCTGG
TGAGGGGAGGGATAAGTGAGGCGTCAGTTTCTTTGGTCGGTTTTATGTACCTATCTTCTTAAGTAGCTGA
AGCTCCGGTTTTGAACTATGCGCTCGGGGTTGGCGAGTGTGTTTTGTGAAGTTTTTTAGGCACCTTTTGA
AATGTAATCATTTGGGTCAATATGTAATTTTCAGTGTTAGACTAGTAAATTGTCCGCTAAATTCTGGCCG
TTTTTGGCTTTTTTGTTAGACGCTAGCGGATCCATAACTTCGTATAGTATACATTATACGAAGTTATGCC
ACCATGTCTAGGCTGGACAAGAGCAAAGTCATAAACGGAGCTCTGGAATTACTCAATGGTGTCGGTATCG
AAGGCCTGACGACAAGGAAACTCGCTCAAAAGCTGGGAGTTGAGCAGCCTACCCTGTACTGGCACGTGAA
GAACAAGCGGGCCCTGCTCGATGCCCTGCCAATCGAGATGCTGGACAGGCATCATACCCACTTCTGCCCC
CTGGAAGGCGAGTCATGGCAAGACTTTCTGCGGAACAACGCCAAGTCATACCGCTGTGCTCTCCTCTCAC
ATCGCGACGGGGCTAAAGTGCATCTCGGCACCCGCCCAACAGAGAAACAGTACGAAACCCTGGAAAATCA
GCTCGCGTTCCTGTGTCAGCAAGGCTTCTCCCTGGAGAACGCACTGTACGCTCTGTCCGCCGTGGGCCAC
TTTACACTGGGCTGCGTATTGGAGGAACAGGAGCATCAAGTAGCAAAAGAGGAAAGAGAGACACCTACCA
CCGATTCTATGCCCCCACTTCTGAGACAAGCAATTGAGCTGTTCGACCGGCAGGGAGCCGAACCTGCCTT
CCTTTTCGGCCTGGAACTAATCATATGTGGCCTGGAGAAACAGCTAAAGTGCGAAAGCGGCGGGCCGACC
GACGCCCTTGACGATTTTGACTTAGACATGCTCCCAGCCGATGCCCTTGACGATTTTGACCTTGACATGC
TCCCCGGGTAAATAACTTCGTATAGTATACATTATACGAAGTTATGGATCCGCGGCCGCAAATTCCGCCC
CTCTCCCTCCCCCCCCCCTAACGTTACTGGCCGAAGCCGCTTGGAATAAGGCCGGTGTGCGTTTGTCTAT
ATGTTATTTTCCACCATATTGCCGTCTTTTGGCAATGTGAGGGCCCGGAAACCTGGCCCTGTCTTCTTGA
CGAGCATTCCTAGGGGTCTTTCCCCTCTCGCCAAAGGAATGCAAGGTCTGTTGAATGTCGTGAAGGAAGC
AGTTCCTCTGGAAGCTTCTTGAAGACAAACAACGTCTGTAGCGACCCTTTGCAGGCAGCGGAACCCCCCA
CCTGGCGACAGGTGCCTCTGCGGCCAAAAGCCACGTGTATAAGATACACCTGCAAAGGCGGCACAACCCC
AGTGCCACGTTGTGAGTTGGATAGTTGTGGAAAGAGTCAAATGGCTCTCCTCAAGCGTATTCAACAAGGG
GCTGAAGGATGCCCAGAAGGTACCCCATTGTATGGGATCTGATCTGGGGCCTCGGTGCACATGCTTTACA
TGTGTTTAGTCGAGGTTAAAAAAACGTCTAGGCCCCCCGAACCACGGGGACGTGGTTTTCCTTTGAAAAA
CACGATAATACCATGGCCACCGAGTACAAGCCCACGGTGCGCCTCGCCACCCGCGACGACGTCCCCCGGG
CCGTACGCACCCTCGCCGCCGCGTTCGCCGACTACCCCGCCACGCGCCACACCGTCGACCCGGACCGCCA
CATCGAGCGGGTCACCGAGCTGCAAGAACTCTTCCTCACGCGCGTCGGGCTCGACATCGGCAAGGTGTGG
GTCGCGGACGACGGCGCCGCGGTGGCGGTCTGGACCACGCCGGAGAGCGTCGAAGCGGGGGCGGTGTTCG
CCGAGATCGGCTCGCGCATGGCCGAGTTGAGCGGTTCCCGGCTGGCCGCGCAGCAACAGATGGAAGGCCT
CCTGGCGCCGCACCGGCCCAAGGAGCCCGCGTGGTTCCTGGCCACCGTCGGCGTCTCGCCCGACCACCAG
GGCAAGGGTCTGGGCAGCGCCGTCGTGCTCCCCGGAGTGGAGGCGGCCGAGCGCGCTGGGGTGCCCGCCT
TCCTGGAGACCTCCGCGCCCCGCAACCTCCCCTTCTACGAGCGGCTCGGCTTCACCGTCACCGCCGACGT
CGAGGTGCCCGAAGGACCGCGCACCTGGTGCATGACCCGCAAGCCCGGTGCCTGAGTTCGCGTCTGGAAC
AATCAACCTCTGGATTACAAAATTTGTGAAAGATTGACTGGTATTCTTAACTATGTTGCTCCTTTTACGC
TATGTGGATACGCTGCTTTAATGCCTTTGTATCATGCTATTGCTTCCCGTATGGCTTTCATTTTCTCCTC
CTTGTATAAATCCTGGTTGCTGTCTCTTTATGAGGAGTTGTGGCCCGTTGTCAGGCAACGTGGCGTGGTG
TGCACTGTGTTTGCTGACGCAACCCCCACTGGTTGGGGCATTGCCACCACCTGTCAGCTCCTTTCCGGGA
CTTTCGCTTTCCCCCTCCCTATTGCCACGGCGGAACTCATCGCCGCCTGCCTTGCCCGCTGCTGGACAGG
GGCTCGGCTGTTGGGCACTGACAATTCCGTGGTGTTGTCGGGGAAGCTGACGTCCTTTCCATGGCTGCTC
GCCTGTGTTGCCACCTGGATTCTGCGCGGGACGTCCTTCTGCTACGTCCCTTCGGCCCTCAATCCAGCGG
ACCTTCCTTCCCGCGGCCTGCTGCCGGCTCTGCGGCCTCTTCCGCGTCTTCGCCTTCGCCCTCAGACGAG
TCGGATCTCCCTTTGGGCCGCCTCCCCGCCTGGAATTAATTCTGCAGTCGAGACCTAGAAAAACATGGAG
CAATCACAAGTAGCAATACAGCAGCTACCAATGCTGATTGTGCCTGGCTAGAAGCACAAGAGGAGGAGGA
GGTGGGTTTTCCAGTCACACCTCAGGTACCTTTAAGACCAATGACTTACAAGGCAGCTGTAGATCTTAGC
CACTTTTTAAAAGAAAAGAGGGGACTGGAAGGGCTAATTCACTCCCAACGAAGACAAGATCTGCTTTTTG
CTTGTACTGGGTCTCTCTGGTTAGACCAGATCTGAGCCTGGGAGCTCTCTGGCTAACTAGGGAACCCACT
GCTTAAGCCTCAATAAAGCTTGCCTTGAGTGCTTCAAGTAGTGTGTGCCCGTCTGTTGTGTGACTCTGGT
AACTAGAGATCCCTCAGACCCTTTTAGTCAGTGTGGAAAATCTCTAGCAGTAGTAGTTCATGTCATCTTA
TTATTCAGTATTTATAACTTGCAAAGAAATGAATATCAGAGAGTGAGAGGCCTTGACATTGTTTAAACCC
GCTGATCAGCCTCGACTGTGCCTTCTAGTTGCCAGCCATCTGTTGTTTGCCCCTCCCCCGTGCCTTCCTT
GACCCTGGAAGGTGCCACTCCCACTGTCCTTTCCTAATAAAATGAGGAAATTGCATCGCATTGTCTGAGT
AGGTGTCATTCTATTCTGGGGGGTGGGGTGGGGCAGGACAGCAAGGGGGAGGATTGGGAAGACAATAGCA
GGCATGCTGGGGATGCGGTGGGCTCTATGGCTTCTGAGGCGGAAAGAACCAGCTGGGGCTCTAGGGGGTA
TCCCC
[124 nt withheld, positions 9736-9859]
C
[91 nt withheld, positions 9861-9951]
A
[49 nt withheld, positions 9953-10001]
CCTTTGACGTTGGAGTCCACGTTCTTT
[37 nt withheld, positions 10029-10065]
ACCCTATCTCGGTCTATTCTTTTGATTTATAAGGGATTTTGCCGATTTCGGCCTATTGGTTAAAAAATGA
GCTGATTTAACAAAAATTTAACGCGAATTAATTCTGTGGAATGTGTGTCAGTTAGGGTGTGGAAAGTCCC
CAGGCTCCCCAGCAGGCAGAAGTATGCAAAGCATGCATCTCAATTAGTCAGCAACCAGGTGTGGAAAGTC
CCCAGGCTCCCCAGCAGGCAGAAGTATGCAAAGCATGCATCTCAATTAGTCAGCAACCATAGTCCCGCCC
CTAACTCCGCCCATCCCGCCCCTAACTCCGCCCAGTTCCGCCCATTCTCCGCCCCATGGCTGACTAATTT
TTTTTATTTATGCAGAGGCCGAGGCCGCCTCTGCCTCTGAGCTATTCCAGAAGTAGTGAGGAGGCTTTTT
TGGAGGCCTAGGCTTTTGCAAAAAGCTCCCGGGAGCTTGTATATCCATTTTCGGATCTGATCAGCACGTG
ATGAAAAAGCCTGAACTCACCGCGACGTCTGTCGAGAAGTTTCTGATCGAAAAGTTCGACAGCGTCTCCG
ACCTGATGCAGCTCTCGGAGGGCGAAGAATCTCGTGCTTTCAGCTTCGATGTAGGAGGGCGTGGATATGT
CCTGCGGGTAAATAGCTGCGCCGATGGTTTCTACAAAGATCGTTATGTTTATCGGCACTTTGCATCGGCC
GCGCTCCCGATTCCGGAAGTGCTTGACATTGGGGAATTAATTCAGCGAGAGCCTGACCTATTGCATCTCC
CGCCGTGCACAGGGTGTCACGTTGCAAGACCTGCCTGAAACCGAACTGCCCGCTGTTCTGCAGCCGGTCG
CGGAGGCCATGGATGCGATCGCTGCGGCCGATCTTAGCCAGACGAGCGGGTTCGGCCCATTCGGACCGCA
AGGAATCGGTCAATACACTACATGGCGTGATTTCATATGCGCGATTGCTGATCCCCATGTGTATCACTGG
CAAACTGTGATGGACGACACCGTCAGTGCGTCCGTCGCGCAGGCTCTCGATGAGCTGATGCTTTGGGCCG
AGGACTGCCCCGAAGTCCGGCACCTCGTGCACGCGGATTTCGGCTCCAACAATGTCCTGACGGACAATGG
CCGCATAACAGCGGTCATTGACTGGAGCGAGGCGATGTTCGGGGATTCCCAATACGAGGTCGCCAACATC
TTCTTCTGGAGGCCGTGGTTGGCTTGTATGGAGCAGCAGACGCGCTACTTCGAGCGGAGGCATCCGGAGC
TTGCAGGATCGCCGCGGCTCCGGGCGTATATGCTCCGCATTGGTCTTGACCAACTCTATCAGAGCTTGGT
TGACGGCAATTTCGATGATGCAGCTTGGGCGCAGGGTCGATGCGACGCAATCGTCCGATCCGGAGCCGGG
ACTGTCGGGCGTACACAAATCGCCCGCAGAAGCGCGGCCGTCTGGACCGATGGCTGTGTAGAAGTACTCG
CCGATAGTGGAAACCGACGCCCCAGCACTCGTCCGAGGGCAAAGGAATAGCACGTGCTACGAGATTTCGA
TTCCACCGCCGCCTTCTATGAAAGGTTGGGCTTCGGAATCGTTTTCCGGGACGCCGGCTGGATGATCCTC
CAGCGCGGGGATCTCATGCTGGAGTTCTTCGCCCACCCCAACTTGTTTATTGCAGCTTATAATGGTTACA
AATAAAGCAATAGCATCACAAATTTCACAAATAAAGCATTTTTTTCACTGCATTCTAGTTGTGGTTTGTC
CAAACTCATCAATGTATCTTATCATGTCTGTATACCGTCGACCTCTAGCTAGAGCTTGGCGTAATCATGG
TCATAGCTGTTTCCTGTGTGAAATTGTTATCCGCTCACAATTCCACACAACATACGAGCCGGAAGCATAA
AGTGTAAAGCCTGGGGTGCCTAATGAGTGAGCTAACTCACATTAATTGCGTTGCGCTCACTGCCCGCTTT
CCAGTCGGGAAACCTGTCGTGCCAGCTGCATTAATGAATCGGCCAACGCGCGGGGAGAGGCGGTTTGCGT
ATTGGGCGCTCTTCCGCTTCCTCGCTCACTGACTCGCTGCGCTCGGTCGTTCGGCTGCGGCGAGCGGTAT
CAGCTCACTCAAAGGCGGTAATACGGTTATCCACAGAATCAGGGGATAACGCAGGAAAGAACATGTGAGC
AAAAGGCCAGCAAAAGGCCAGGAACCGTAAAAAGGCCGCGTTGCTGGCGTTTTTCCATAGGCTCCGCCCC
CCTGACGAGCATCACAAAAATCGACGCTCAAGTCAGAGGTGGCGAAACCCGACAGGACTATAAAGATACC
AGGCGTTTCCCCCTGGAAGCTCCCTCGTGCGCTCTCCTGTTCCGACCCTGCCGCTTACCGGATACCTGTC
CGCCTTTCTCCCTTCGGGAAGCGTGGCGCTTTCTCATAGCTCACGCTGTAGGTATCTCAGTTCGGTGTAG
GTCGTTCGCTCCAAGCTGGGCTGTGTGCACGAACCCCCCGTTCAGCCCGACCGCTGCGCCTTATCCGGTA
ACTATCGTCTTGAGTCCAACCCGGTAAGACACGACTTATCGCCACTGGCAGCAGCCACTGGTAACAGGAT
TAGCAGAGCGAGGTATGTAGGCGGTGCTACAGAGTTCTTGAAGTGGTGGCCTAACTACGGCTACACTAGA
AGAACAGTATTTGGTATCTGCGCTCTGCTGAAGCCAGTTACCTTCGGAAAAAGAGTTGGTAGCTCTTGAT
CCGGCAAACAAACCACCGCTGGTAGCGGTGGTTTTTTTGTTTGCAAGCAGCAGATTACGCGCAGAAAAAA
AGGATCTCAAGAAGATCCTTTGATCTTTTCTACGGGGTCTGACGCTCAGTGGAACGAAAACTCACGTTAA
GGGATTTTGGTCATGAGATTATCAAAAAGGATCTTCACCTAGATCCTTTTAAATTAAAAATGAAGTTTTA
AATCAATCTAAAGTATATATGAGTAAACTTGGTCTGACAGTTACCAATGCTTAATCAGTGAGGCACCTAT
CTCAGCGATCTGTCTATTTCGTTCATCCATAGTTGCCTGACTCCCCGTCGTGTAGATAACTACGATACGG
GAGGGCTTACCATCTGGCCCCAGTGCTGCAATGATACCGCGAGACCCACGCTCACCGGCTCCAGATTTAT
CAGCAATAAACCAGCCAGCCGGAAGGGCCGAGCGCAGAAGTGGTCCTGCAACTTTATCCGCCTCCATCCA
GTCTATTAATTGTTGCCGGGAAGCTAGAGTAAGTAGTTCGCCAGTTAATAGTTTGCGCAACGTTGTTGCC
ATTGCTACAGGCATCGTGGTGTCACGCTCGTCGTTTGGTATGGCTTCATTCAGCTCCGGTTCCCAACGAT
CAAGGCGAGTTACATGATCCCCCATGTTGTGCAAAAAAGCGGTTAGCTCCTTCGGTCCTCCGATCGTTGT
CAGAAGTAAGTTGGCCGCAGTGTTATCACTCATGGTTATGGCAGCACTGCATAATTCTCTTACTGTCATG
CCATCCGTAAGATGCTTTTCTGTGACTGGTGAGTACTCAACCAAGTCATTCTGAGAATAGTGTATGCGGC
GACCGAGTTGCTCTTGCCCGGCGTCAATACGGGATAATACCGCGCCACATAGCAGAACTTTAAAAGTGCT
CATCATTGGAAAACGTTCTTCGGGGCGAAAACTCTCAAGGATCTTACCGCTGTTGAGATCCAGTTCGATG
TAACCCACTCGTGCACCCAACTGATCTTCAGCATCTTTTACTTTCACCAGCGTTTCTGGGTGAGCAAAAA
CAGGAAGGCAAAATGCCGCAAAAAAGGGAATAAGGGCGACACGGAAATGTTGAATACTCATACTCTTCCT
TTTTCAATATTATTGAAGCATTTATCAGGGTTATTGTCTCATGAGCGGATACATATTTGAATGTATTTAG
AAAAATAAACAAATAGGGGTTCCGCGCACATTTCCCCGAAAAGTGCCACCTGACGTCGACGGATCGGGAG
ATCAACTTGTTTATTGCAGCTTATAATGGTTACAAATAAAGCAATAGCATCACAAATTTCACAAATAAAG
CATTTTTTTCACTGCATTCTAGTTGTGGTTTGTCCAAACTCATCAATGTATCTTATCATGTCTGGATCAA
CTGGATAACTCAAGCTAACCAAAATCATCCCAAACTTCCCACCCCATACCCTATTACCACTGCCAATTAC
CTGTGGTTTCATTTACTCTAAACCTGTGATTCCTCTGAATTATTTTCATTTTAAAGAAATTGTATTTGTT
AAATATGTACTACAAACTTAGTAGT
Features (pLannotate 1.2.2; 38 found; start..end, strand, type, name):
    377..634     +  LTR            5' LTR (truncated): truncated 5' long terminal repeat (LTR) from HIV-1
    681..806     +  misc_feature   HIV-1 Ψ: packaging signal of human immunodeficiency virus type 1
    790..1128    +  CDS            HIV-1 gag (fragment): gag protein from human immunodeficiency virus 1; gag
   1303..1536    +  misc_feature   RRE: The Rev response element (RRE) of HIV-1 allows for Rev-dependent mRNA export from the nucleus to the cytoplasm.
   1913..2013    +  CDS            Rev (fragment): human immunodeficiency virus 1 (HIV-1) Rev protein; rev; enhances nuclear export of unspliced and incompletely spliced viral mRNAs
   2063..2180    +  misc_feature   cPPT/CTS: central polypurine tract and central termination sequence of HIV-1
   2245..2619    -  CDS            BleoR: antibiotic-binding protein; Sh ble from Streptoalloteichus hindustanus; confers resistance to bleomycin, phleomycin, and Zeocin™
   2639..2686    -  promoter       EM7 promoter: synthetic bacterial promoter&nbsp
   2713..2991    +  promoter       tight TRE promoter (fragment): Tet-responsive promoter PTight, consisting of seven tet operator sequences followed by the minimal CMV promoter
   3004..4728    +  CDS            TIR1B_ORYSJ: Experimental evidence at transcript level: Swiss-Prot protein existence level 2. From Oryza sativa subsp. japonica (Rice).
   4763..4788    +  ncRNA          5' miR-30a (fragment): sequence upstream of the 71-nt precursor of the human miR-30a microRNA (Zeng et al., 2002) miRNA
   4872..4984    +  ncRNA          3' miR-30a: sequence downstream of the 71-nt precursor of the human miR-30a microRNA (Zeng et al., 2002) miRNA
   5079..5097    -  promoter       T7 promoter: promoter for bacteriophage T7 RNA polymerase
   5110..6321    +  promoter       UbC promoter: human ubiquitin C promoter
   6334..6367    +  protein_bind   loxP511: Cre-mediated recombination occurs in the 8-bp core sequence (GTATACAT). loxP511 sites are compatible with each other, but incompatible with wild-type loxP sites. Cre recombinase
   6374..7081    +  CDS            rtTA3: reverse tetracycline transactivator 3 activates expression from Tet-responsive promoters in the presence of doxycycline
   7082..7115    +  protein_bind   loxP511: Cre-mediated recombination occurs in the 8-bp core sequence (GTATACAT). loxP511 sites are compatible with each other, but incompatible with wild-type loxP sites. Cre recombinase
   7138..7710    +  misc_feature   IRES: internal ribosome entry site (IRES) of the encephalomyocarditis virus (EMCV)
   7719..8315    +  CDS            PuroR: puromycin N-acetyltransferase; pac from Streptomyces alboniger; confers resistance to puromycin
   8331..8919    +  misc_feature   WPRE: woodchuck hepatitis virus posttranscriptional regulatory element
   8936..9124    +  CDS            nef (fragment): NEF_HV1Z2 - Experimental evidence at protein level: Swiss-Prot protein existence level 1. Extracellular Nef protein targets CD4(+) T-lymphocytes for apoptosis by interacting with CXCR4 surface receptors. From Human immunodeficiency virus type 1 group M subtype D (isolate Z2/CDC-Z34) (HIV-1).
   9126..9359    +  LTR            3' LTR (ΔU3): self-inactivating 3' long terminal repeat (LTR) from HIV-1
   9466..9690    +  polyA_signal   bGH poly(A) signal: bovine growth hormone polyadenylation signal
   9694..9715    +  promoter       SV40 promoter (fragment): SV40 enhancer and early promoter
   9736..10164   +  rep_origin     f1 ori (sequence partly withheld): f1 bacteriophage origin of replication; arrow indicates direction of (+) strand synthesis
  10178..10507   +  promoter       SV40 promoter: SV40 enhancer and early promoter
  10556..11585   +  CDS            HygR (fragment): aminoglycoside phosphotransferase from E. coli; aph(4)-Ia; confers resistance to hygromycin
  11595..11720   +  CDS            ble (fragment): BLE_KLEPN - Experimental evidence at protein level: Swiss-Prot protein existence level 1. Binding protein with a strong affinity to the bleomycin family of antibiotics. Binds to CL990; an antimitotic-antibiotic compound. From Klebsiella pneumoniae.
  11715..11836   +  polyA_signal   SV40 poly(A) signal: SV40 polyadenylation signal
  11907..11929   -  protein_bind   lac operator (fragment): The lac repressor binds to the lac operator to inhibit transcription in E. coli. This inhibition can be relieved by adding lactose or isopropyl-β-D-thiogalactopyranoside (IPTG). lac repressor encoded by lacI
  11933..11963   -  promoter       lac promoter: promoter for the E. coli lac operon
  11978..11999   -  protein_bind   CAP binding site: CAP binding activates transcription in the presence of cAMP. E. coli catabolite activator protein
  12012..12104   -  CDS            lacI (fragment): lac repressor; lacI; The lac repressor binds to the lac operator to inhibit transcription in E. coli. This inhibition can be relieved by adding lactose or isopropyl-β-D-thiogalactopyranoside (IPTG).
  12287..12875   -  rep_origin     ori: high-copy-number ColE1/pMB1/pBR322/pUC origin of replication
  13046..13906   -  CDS            AmpR: β-lactamase; bla; confers resistance to ampicillin, carbenicillin, and related antibiotics
  13907..14011   -  promoter       AmpR promoter: bla
  14059..14193   +  polyA_signal   SV40 poly(A) signal: SV40 polyadenylation signal
  14360..329     +  CDS            nef (fragment) (across the origin): NEF_HV1BR - Experimental evidence at protein level: Swiss-Prot protein existence level 1. Extracellular Nef protein targets CD4(+) T-lymphocytes for apoptosis by interacting with CXCR4 surface receptors (PubMed:14990729). From Human immunodeficiency virus type 1 group M subtype B (isolate BRU/LAI) (HIV-1).
