[The description below was written by a language model from this plasmid's Addgene catalogue record and pLannotate feature annotations shown in this document.]
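Description:
pTRIPZ-TIR1-HA is a 14.4 kb HIV-1-based lentiviral vector built on the pTRIPZ backbone for doxycycline-inducible expression of rice (Oryza sativa) TIR1 in mammalian cells. It is propagated in E. coli through a high-copy ColE1/pUC origin with ampicillin selection. An EM7-driven bleomycin/Zeocin resistance gene and an f1 origin are also annotated. The packaged region carries a truncated 5' LTR, the Ψ packaging signal, RRE, cPPT/CTS and WPRE. It ends in a ΔU3 self-inactivating 3' LTR, so the integrated provirus lacks LTR promoter activity and expression depends on the internal promoters.

The payload is an all-in-one Tet-On arrangement. A tight TRE promoter (tet operator repeats fused to a minimal CMV promoter) drives the TIR1 coding sequence. The catalogue lists a C-terminal HA tag on TIR1, although the tag is not separately annotated in the feature table. Remnants of the miR-30a flanking sequences from the original pTRIPZ shRNA cassette remain downstream of the insert. A constitutive human UbC promoter then drives rtTA3, flanked by loxP511 sites, followed by an EMCV IRES and the puromycin resistance gene. Transduced cells can therefore be selected with puromycin and constantly produce the transactivator, which switches on TIR1 only when doxycycline is present. An SV40 promoter with a hygromycin resistance fragment is annotated outside the LTRs and is not listed as a selectable marker.

TIR1 is the F-box substrate receptor of a plant SCF E3 ubiquitin ligase. In the presence of auxin it directs ubiquitylation and degradation of proteins carrying an auxin-inducible degron. The construct thus serves to establish cell lines for conditional, auxin-triggered depletion of AID-tagged target proteins.
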