Addgene plasmid #172610: pTRIPZ-TIR1-HA
Purpose: Lentiviral vector for the Tet-inducible expression of HA-tagged TIR1 and a constitutive puromycin resistance marker in mammalian cells
Depositing lab: Michele Pagano. Depositing organization: NYU Grossman School of Medicine. Publication: CRL4(AMBRA1) is a master regulator of D-type cyclins. Simoneschi D, Rona G, Zhou N, Jeong YT, Jiang S, Milletti G, Arbini AA, O'Sullivan A, Wang AA, Nithikasem S, Keegan S, Siu Y, Cianfanelli V, Maiani E, Nazio F, Cecconi F, Boccalatte F, Fenyo D, Jones DR, Busino L, Pagano M. Nature. 2021 Apr;592(7856):789-793. doi: 10.1038/s41586-021-03445-y. Epub 2021 Apr 14. PubMed 33854235.
Backbone
  Vector backbone: pTRIPZ
  Backbone manufacturer: Horizon Discovery
  Vector type: Mammalian Expression, Lentiviral
  Selectable markers: Puromycin
Growth in bacteria
  Bacterial resistance: Ampicillin, 100 μg/mL
  Growth temperature: 37°C
  Growth strain: NEB Stable
  Copy number: High Copy
Gene/Insert
  Gene/Insert name: TIR1 (alt names: Transport Inhibitor Response 1; osTIR1)
  Species: Oryza sativa
  Promoter: Tet/ON Minimal CMV promoter
  Tag / fusion protein: HA (C terminal on insert)
  Cloning method: Restriction Enzyme; 5′ cloning site Unknown (unknown if destroyed); 3′ cloning site Unknown (unknown if destroyed)
  Sequencing primers: 5′ GAACGTATGTCGAGGTAGGCG; 3′ T7
Terms and licenses: Academic/Nonprofit Terms; Industry Terms: Not Available to Industry
Depositor comments: osTIR1 encodes the substrate receptor (Fbox protein) of a plant SCF E3 ubiquitin ligase complex known to mediate the ubiquitylation/degradation of substrates containing the auxin-inducible degron (AID) in the presence of the plant hormone auxin (indole-30-acetic acid)
How to cite: pTRIPZ-TIR1-HA was a gift from Michele Pagano (Addgene plasmid # 172610 ; http://n2t.net/addgene:172610 ; RRID:Addgene_172610)
